>Addgene plasmid #146165 | pAc5.1B-EGFP-DmUPF1-V5His6_E | depositor full sequence | sequence record 288610 | Full Sequence
CTTCAAGGAATTAATTCTATATTCTAAAAACACAAATGATACTTCTAAAAAAAATCATGAATGGCATCAA
CTCTGAATCAAATCTTTGCAGATGCACCTACTTCTCATTTCCACTGTCACATCATTTTTCCAGATCTCGC
TGCCTGTTATGTGGCCCACAAACCAAGACACGTTTTATGGCCATTAAAGCTGGCTGATCGTCGCCAAACA
CCAAATACATATCAATATGTACATTCGAGAAAGAAGCGATCAAAGAAGCGTCTTCGGGCGAGTAGGAGAA
TGCGGAGGAGAAGGAGAACGAGCTGATCTAGTATCTCTCCACAATCCAATGCCAACTGACCAACTGGCCA
TATTCGGAGCAATTTGAAGCCAATTTCCATCGCCTGGCGATCGCTCCATTCTTGGCTATATGTTTTTCAC
CGTTCCCGGGGCCATTTTCAAAGACTCGTCGGTAAGATAAGATTGTGTCACTCGCTGTCTCTCTTCATTT
GTCGAAGAATGCTGAGGAATTTCGCGATGACGTCGGCGAGTATTTTGAAGAATGAGAATAATTTGTATTT
ATACGAAAATCAGTTAGTGGAATTTTCTACAAAAACATGTTATCTATAGATAATTTTGTTGCAAAATATG
TTGACTATGACAAAGATTGTATGTATATACCTTTAATGTATTCTCATTTTCTTATGTATTTATAATGGCA
ATGATGATACTGATGATATTTTAAGATGATGCCAGACCACAGGCTGATTTCTGCGTCTTTTGCCGAACGC
AGTGCATGTGCGGTTGTTGTTTTTTGGAATAGTTTCAATTTTCGGACTGTCCGCTTTGATTTCAGTTTCT
TGGCTTATTCAAAAAGCAAAGTAAAGCCAAAAAAGCGAGATGGCAATACCAAATGCGGCAAAACGGTAGT
GGAAGGAAAGGGGTGCGGGGCAGCGGAAGGAAGGGTGGGGCGGGGCGTGGCGGGGTCTGTGGCTGGGCGC
GACGTCACCGACGTTGGAGCCACTCCTTTGACCATGTGTGCGTGTGTGTATTATTCGTGTCTCGCCACTC
GCCGGTTGTTTTTTTCTTTTTATCTCGCTCTCTCTAGCGCCATCTCGTACGCATGCTCAACGCACCGCAT
GTTGCCGTGTCCTTTATGCGTCATTTTGGCTCGAAATAGGCAATTATTTAAACAAAGATTAGTCAACGAA
AACGCTAAAATAAATAAGTCTACAATATGGTTACTTATTGCCATGTGTGTGCAGCCAACGATAGCAACAA
AAGCAACAACACAGTGGCTTTCCCTCTTTCACTTTTTGTTTGCAAGCGCGTGCGAGCAAGACGGCACGAC
CGGCAAACGCAATTACGCTGACAAAGAGCAGACGAAGTTTTGGCCGAAAAACATCAAGGCGCCTGATACG
AATGCATTTGCAATAACAATTGCGATATTTAATATTGTTTATGAAGCTGTTTGACTTCAAAACACACAAA
AAAAAAAATAAAACAAATTATTTGAAAGAGAATTAGGAATCGGACAGCTTATCGTTACGGGCTAACAGCA
CACCGAGACGAAATAGCTTACCTGACGTCACAGCCTCTGGAAGAACTGCCGCCAAGCAGAGAGAGAGAGA
AAAAGAGGGAGAGCAGCTTAGACCGCATGTGCTTGTGTGTGAGGCGTCTCTCTCTTCGTCTCCTGTTTGC
GCAAACGCATAGACTGCACTGAGAAAATCGATTACCTATTTTTTATGAATGAATATTTGCACTATTACTA
TTCAAAACTATTAAGATAGCAATCACATTCAATAGCCAAATACTATACCACCTGAGCGATGCAACGAAAT
GATCAATTTGAGCAAAAATGCTGCATATTTAGGACGGCATCATTATAGAAATGCTTCTTGCTGTGTACTT
TTCTCTCGTCTGGCAGCTGTTTCGCCGTTATTGTTAAAACCGGCTTAAGTTAGGTGTGTTTTCTACGACT
AGTGATGCCCCTACTAGAAGATGTGTGTTGCACAAATGTCCCTGAATAACCAATTTGAAGTGCAGATAGC
AGTAAACGTAAGCTAATATGAATATTATTTAACTGTAATGTTTTAATATCGCTGGACATTACTAATAAAC
CCACTATAAACACATGTACATATGTATGTTTTGGCATACAATGAGTAGTTGGGGAAAAAATGTGTAAAAG
CACCGTGACCATCACAGCATAAAGATAACCAGCTGAAGTATCGAATATGAGTAACCCCCAAATTGAATCA
CATGCCGCAACTGATAGGACCCATGGAAGTACACTCTTCATGGCGATATACAAGACACACACAAGCACGA
ACACCCAGTTGCGGAGGAAATTCTCCGTAAATGAAAACCCAATCGGCGAACAATTCATACCCATATATGG
TAAAAGTTTTGAACGCGACTTGAGAGCGGAGAGCATTGCGGCTGATAAGGTTTTAGCGCTAAGCGGGCTT
TATAAAACGGGCTGCGGGACCAGTTTTCATATCACTACCGTTTGAGTTCTTGTGCTGTGTGGATACTCCT
CCCGACACAAAGCCGCTCCATCAGCCAGCAGTCGTCTAATCCAGAGACCCCGGATCGGGGTACCAACATG
GTGAGCAAGGGCGAGGAGCTGTTCACCGGGGTGGTGCCCATCCTGGTCGAGCTGGACGGCGACGTAAACG
GCCACAAGTTCAGCGTGTCCGGCGAGGGCGAGGGCGATGCCACCTACGGCAAGCTGACCCTGAAGTTCAT
CTGCACCACCGGCAAGCTGCCCGTGCCCTGGCCCACCCTCGTGACCACCCTGACCTACGGCGTGCAGTGC
TTCAGCCGCTACCCCGACCACATGAAGCAGCACGACTTCTTCAAGTCCGCCATGCCCGAAGGCTACGTCC
AGGAGCGCACCATCTTCTTCAAGGACGACGGCAACTACAAGACCCGCGCCGAGGTGAAGTTCGAGGGCGA
CACCCTGGTGAACCGCATCGAGCTGAAGGGCATCGACTTCAAGGAGGACGGCAACATCCTGGGGCACAAG
CTGGAGTACAACTACAACAGCCACAACGTCTATATCATGGCCGACAAGCAGAAGAACGGCATCAAGGTGA
ACTTCAAGATCCGCCACAACATCGAGGACGGCAGCGTGCAGCTCGCCGACCACTACCAGCAGAACACCCC
CATCGGCGACGGCCCCGTGCTGCTGCCCGACAACCACTACCTGAGCACCCAGTCCGCCCTGAGCAAAGAC
CCCAACGAGAAGCGCGATCACATGGTCCTGCTGGAGTTCGTGACCGCCGCCGGGATCACTCTCGGCATGG
ACGAGCTGTACAAGCCAAGCTTGAATTCTGCAGATATCATGAGCGTGGACACGTACGCGCCCAGCTCGGC
GCTCTCGTTCCTGGACATGGACGACAACGAGCTGCTTCCGGGAGCGGATACTCAACCCACGCAGTACGAT
TACCGCGACTTTACCATGCCCTCCACCTCGCAGAGCCAGACCCAGAACGATCAGCTGGAGATTGCCCAAC
GCTGCTCTGCCGGAGACTCGCATCCACGACTGGCCAGCATCACCAACGATCTGGCCGATCTGCAGTTCGA
AGAGGAGGACGACGAGCCTGGCAGCTCGTATGTGAAGGAGCTGCCGCCGCATGCGTGCAAGTATTGCGGC
ATCCATGATCCAGCCACGGTGGTCATGTGCAACAACTGCCGCAAATGGTTTTGCAACGGTCGTGGAAGCA
CTTCCGGTTCGCACATCATCAACCATCTGGTGAGGGCCAAGCATCGCGAGGTGACGCTCCACGGGGAAGG
TCCCCTGGGCGAGACAATCCTGGAGTGCTACTCCTGTGGTGTGCGCAACGTCTTTGTGCTGGGCTTCATT
CCGGCCAAGGCCGATTCTGTGGTCGTGCTGCTCTGCCGTCAGCCGTGTGCCGCCCAGAATTCGCTAAAGG
ATATGAACTGGGACCAGGAACAGTGGAAGCCTCTAATTGCAGACCGCTGCTTTTTGGCCTGGCTGGTAAA
GCAACCCAGCGAACAGGGACAGCTGCGAGCTCGCCAAATCTCAGCCGCTCAGATCAACAAGCTGGAGGAG
CTATGGAAGGAGAATATTGAGGCCACGTTTCAGGATCTGGAGAAGCCAGGCATTGACTCGGAGCCAGCAC
ATGTGCTACTCCGCTACGAGGATGGCTATCAGTACGAGAAGACCTTTGGGCCGCTGGTCCGCCTTGAGGC
CGAATACGACCAAAAACTGAAGGAGTCTGCCACGCAGGAGAACATCGAAGTACGCTGGGACGTCGGCCTC
AACAAAAAGACCATTGCCTACTTTACGCTGGCGAAGACCGATTCGGACATGAAGCTCATGCATGGCGACG
AGCTGCGCCTGCATTATGTGGGCGAGCTGTACAATCCGTGGAGCGAGATCGGCCACGTTATCAAGGTGCC
GGACAATTTCGGCGATGACGTCGGCCTGGAGCTGAAATCCTCAACGAATGCCCCGGTTAAGTGCACCAGT
AACTTTACGGTGGACTTCATCTGGAAGTGCACGTCATTTGATCGCATGACACGTGCTCTGTGCAAATTCG
CCATCGATCGCAATTCAGTGTCGAACTTCATCTACTCGCGCCTGTTGGGCCACGGTCGTGCGGATTCCAA
CGACGAGGTGCTGTTCCGCGGCCCACAACCCAAGCTCTTCAGTGCCCCGCATCTGCCGGATTTGAATCGC
AGCCAGGTGTATGCCGTGAAACACGCGCTTCAGCGTCCGCTCTCGCTAATCCAAGGGCCGCCTGGCACGG
GCAAAACCGTGACCTCGGCGACCATCGTTTACCAGCTGGTCAAGCTCCATGGTGGCACAGTGCTGGTGTG
CGCTCCCAGCAACACGGCCGTGGATCAGCTAACTGAGAAGATCCACCGAACAAACCTTAAAGTGGTGCGT
GTTTGCGCCAAGAGCCGTGGGGCCATCGATAGCCCGGTAAGCTTCCTGGCGCTGCACAACCAAATCCGTA
ACATGGAGACCAACTCGGAGCTAAAGAAGCTGCAGCAGCTGAAAGACGAGACCGGCGAGCTGAGCTCAGC
AGACGAAAAGCGATACCGCAACCTGAAACGTGCCGCCGAGAACCAACTGCTGGAGGCTGCCGACGTTATC
TGCTGCACATGCGTAGGCGCCGGCGATGGTCGTCTATCGCGAGTCAAGTTCACCTCGATCCTGATCGATG
AGTCTATGCAGTCGACGGAGCCGGAGTGCATGGTGCCAGTGGTGCTGGGCGCTAAGCAGCTGATCCTCGT
GGGCGATCACTGCCAGCTGGGACCGGTTGTTATGTGCAAGAAAGCAGCTCGTGCCGGCCTCTCGCAAAGT
TTGTTCGAGCGCCTGGTGGTTCTGGGCATCCGTCCGTTCCGGCTGGAGGTGCAATATCGCATGCACCCCG
AGCTGTCCCAGTTCCCGTCCAACTTCTTCTACGAGGGATCGCTGCAAAACGGCGTCTGCGCGGAGGATCG
TCGCCTTAAGCTTGATTTCCCCTGGCCACAGCCGGAGAGACCGATGTTCTTTCTGGTAACACAGGGACAG
GAGGAGATTGCCGGCTCCGGCACCTCTTTCCTCAACCGCACAGAGGCGGCCAACGTGGAAAAGATTACGA
CGCGATTCCTTAAGGCAGGCATCAAGCCGGAACAAATTGGAATCATCACGCCTTACGAAGGTCAGCGCGC
TTACCTGGTGCAGTACATGCAATACCAGGGCAGCCTGCACTCTCGTCTATACCAGGAGATCGAGATCGCC
AGTGTGGACGCGTTCCAGGGACGTGAGAAGGACATCATTATCATGTCTTGCGTGCGATCTAACGAACGTC
AAGGCATCGGCTTTTTGAACGACCCACGTCGCCTTAATGTTGCCCTTACACGGGCCAAGTTCGGGATCAT
CATTGTGGGCAATCCCAAAGTGCTCGCCAAGCAGCAGCTGTGGAACCATCTGCTCAACTTCTACAAGGAC
CGTAAGGTGCTCGTCGAGGGATCTCTGAATAACCTTAAGGAGTCGCTAATCCACTTCCAGAAGCCCAAAA
AGCTTGTCAACAGCATGAACATTGGGGCACACTTTATGTCCACCATTATTGCCGATGCCAAGGAAGTGAT
GGTGCCAGGCTCCATTTACGACCGCAGTGGCGGTTACGGCCAAGGTCGCCAAATGGTGGGACAGTCAATG
AATGGCGGACAGTACGGTGGCAGTGGAGGTGGTCCCTACGGAAACTCACCCCTCGGCTACGGTACTCCCA
GCTCCAATTCCATGGTGGGCTTTGGCCTGGGCAACGGAGGCAATGGCGCGGCCGGTGGCAACAACAACTT
CGGAGGGGCTGAACCCAGTTGGGCGGCTGCCCACCTCCACCACGACTCCATTGGCTATATATCCAACGAG
CATGGAGCAGCAGCACTGGGCAACATGCCAGTTCCGGTTGGCATGTTCATGAACATGAGCAATATTCCGC
CGCGTTTCTACAACCAGCACCAGCAGGCGATCATGGCGGTCAAGCAGAATCGCGCCATTCAACAACAGAC
GGGTAATTTCTCTCCCGGTAACTCGGGTCCTGGAGTCACTGGAGTCGGAGTCGGACGAAGCGCCACCCCA
GGCGGCAATAAGAAGACCAACAAGCTGGGAAAATCGCGCGTAACGGGCGGTGGAACTGGCGGGGCACCGC
TAACACAAGGAAGCTCGGTATGCAATGCTGCTCCATACAGTCAGCACCCGATGCCTTTGTCGCTGCAGAT
GACCCAGCCCAGCGGATTTGCTCTGTCCCAGCAGCCGGAACTTTCACAGGACTTTGGGCAAATATCGCAG
ATGGACGGTTTGCTATCCCAGGATGTTGCCTTTAACGCGTCGGGCGAGCGGAGCTTGAATCAGTTCTCAC
AGCCTTATCGCTCGAGTCTAGAGGGCCCGCGGTTCGAAGGTAAGCCTATCCCTAACCCTCTCCTCGGTCT
CGATTCTACGCGTACCGGTCATCATCACCATCACCATTGAGTTTAAACCCGCTGATCAGCCTCGACTGTG
CCTTCTAAGGCCTGAGCTCGCTGATCAGCCTCGATCGAGGATCCAGACATGATAAGATACATTGATGAGT
TTGGACAAACCACAACTAGAATGCAGTGAAAAAAATGCTTTATTTGTGAAATTTGTGATGCTATTGCTTT
ATTTGTAACCATTATAAGCTGCAATAAACAAGTTAACAACAACAATTGCATTCATTTTATGTTTCAGGTT
CAGGGGGAGGTGTGGGAGGTTTTTTAAAGCAAGTAAAACCTCTACAAATGTGGTATGGCTGATTATGATC
AGTCGACCGATGCCCTTGAGAGCCTTCAACCCAGTCAGCTCCTTCCGGTGGGCGCGGGGCATGACTATCG
TCGCCGCACTTATGACTGTCTTCTTTATCATGCAACTCGTAGGACAGGTGCCGGCAGCGCTCTGGGTCAT
TTTCGGCGAGGACCGCTTTCGCTGGAGCGCGACGATGATCGGCCTGTCGCTTGCGGTATTCGGAATCTTG
CACGCCCTCGCTCAAGCCTTCGTCACTGGTCCCGCCACCAAACGTTTCGGCGAGAAGCAGGCCATTATCG
CCGGCATGGCGGCCGACGCGCTGGGCTACGTCTTGCTGGCGTTCGCGACGCGAGGCTGGATGGCCTTCCC
CATTATGATTCTTCTCGCTTCCGGCGGCATCGGGATGCCCGCGTTGCAGGCCATGCTGTCCAGGCAGGTA
GATGACGACCATCAGGGACAGCTTCAAGGATCGCTCGCGGCTCTTACCAGCCAGCAAAAGGCCAGGAACC
GTAAAAAGGCCGCGTTGCTGGCGTTTTTCCATAGGCTCCGCCCCCCTGACGAGCATCACAAAAATCGACG
CTCAAGTCAGAGGTGGCGAAACCCGACAGGACTATAAAGATACCAGGCGTTTCCCCCTGGAAGCTCCCTC
GTGCGCTCTCCTGTTCCGACCCTGCCGCTTACCGGATACCTGTCCGCCTTTCTCCCTTCGGGAAGCGTGG
CGCTTTCTCAATGCTCACGCTGTAGGTATCTCAGTTCGGTGTAGGTCGTTCGCTCCAAGCTGGGCTGTGT
GCACGAACCCCCCGTTCAGCCCGACCGCTGCGCCTTATCCGGTAACTATCGTCTTGAGTCCAACCCGGTA
AGACACGACTTATCGCCACTGGCAGCAGCCACTGGTAACAGGATTAGCAGAGCGAGGTATGTAGGCGGTG
CTACAGAGTTCTTGAAGTGGTGGCCTAACTACGGCTACACTAGAAGGACAGTATTTGGTATCTGCGCTCT
GCTGAAGCCAGTTACCTTCGGAAAAAGAGTTGGTAGCTCTTGATCCGGCAAACAAACCACCGCTGGTAGC
GGTGGTTTTTTTGTTTGCAAGCAGCAGATTACGCGCAGAAAAAAAGGATCTCAAGAAGATCCTTTGATCT
TTTCTACGGGGTCTGACGCTCAGTGGAACGAAAACTCACGTTAAGGGATTTTGGTCATGAGATTATCAAA
AAGGATCTTCACCTAGATCCTTTTAAATTAAAAATGAAGTTTTAAATCAATCTAAAGTATATATGAGTAA
ACTTGGTCTGACAGTTACCAATGCTTAATCAGTGAGGCACCTATCTCAGCGATCTGTCTATTTCGTTCAT
CCATAGTTGCCTGACTCCCCGTCGTGTAGATAACTACGATACGGGAGGGCTTACCATCTGGCCCCAGTGC
TGCAATGATACCGCGAGACCCACGCTCACCGGCTCCAGATTTATCAGCAATAAACCAGCCAGCCGGAAGG
GCCGAGCGCAGAAGTGGTCCTGCAACTTTATCCGCCTCCATCCAGTCTATTAATTGTTGCCGGGAAGCTA
GAGTAAGTAGTTCGCCAGTTAATAGTTTGCGCAACGTTGTTGCCATTGCTGCAGGCATCGTGGTGTCACG
CTCGTCGTTTGGTATGGCTTCATTCAGCTCCGGTTCCCAACGATCAAGGCGAGTTACATGATCCCCCATG
TTGTGCAAAAAAGCGGTTAGCTCCTTCGGTCCTCCGATCGTTGTCAGAAGTAAGTTGGCCGCAGTGTTAT
CACTCATGGTTATGGCAGCACTGCATAATTCTCTTACTGTCATGCCATCCGTAAGATGCTTTTCTGTGAC
TGGTGAGTACTCAACCAAGTCATTCTGAGAATAGTGTATGCGGCGACCGAGTTGCTCTTGCCCGGCGTCA
ACACGGGATAATACCGCGCCACATAGCAGAACTTTAAAAGTGCTCATCATTGGAAAACGTTCTTCGGGGC
GAAAACTCTCAAGGATCTTACCGCTGTTGAGATCCAGTTCGATGTAACCCACTCGTGCACCCAACTGATC
TTCAGCATCTTTTACTTTCACCAGCGTTTCTGGGTGAGCAAAAACAGGAAGGCAAAATGCCGCAAAAAAG
GGAATAAGGGCGACACGGAAATGTTGAATACTCATACTCTTCCTTTTTCAATATTATTGAAGCATTTATC
AGGGTTATTGTCTCATGAGCGGATACATATTTGAATGTATTTAGAAAAATAAACAAATAGGGGTTCCGCG
CACATTTCCCCGAAAAGTGCCACCTGACGTCTAAGAAACCATTATTATCATGACATTAACCTATAAAAAT
AGGCGTATCACGAGGCCCTTTCGT
Features (pLannotate 1.2.2; 10 found; start..end, strand, type, name):
     56..2568    +  promoter       Ac5 promoter: Drosophila melanogaster actin 5C promoter
   2588..3304    +  CDS            EGFP: EGFP is a basic (constitutively fluorescent) green fluorescent protein published in 1996, derived from Aequorea victoria. It is reported to be a rapidly-maturing weak dimer with moderate acid sensitivity.
   3329..6868    +  CDS            Upf1: RENT1_DROME - Experimental evidence at protein level: Swiss-Prot protein existence level 1. RNA-dependent helicase and ATPase required for nonsense- mediated decay (NMD) of mRNAs containing premature stop codons. Is recruited to mRNAs upon translation termination and undergoes a cycle of phosphorylation and dephosphorylation; its phosphorylation appears to be a key step in NMD. The formation of an Upf1-Upf2-Upf3 surveillance complex is believed to activate NMD (By similarity). From Drosophila melanogaster (Fruit fly).
   6899..6940    +  CDS            V5 tag: epitope tag from simian virus 5
   7040..7174    -  polyA_signal   SV40 poly(A) signal: SV40 polyadenylation signal
   7197..7281    -  CDS            large T antigen (fragment): large T antigen from SV40 (simian virus 40)
   7282..7752    +  CDS            TcR (fragment): tetracycline efflux protein; tet; confers resistance to tetracycline
   7796..8384    -  rep_origin     ori: high-copy-number ColE1/pMB1/pBR322/pUC origin of replication
   8555..9415    -  CDS            AmpR: β-lactamase; bla; confers resistance to ampicillin, carbenicillin, and related antibiotics
   9416..9520    -  promoter       AmpR promoter: bla
