[The description below was written by a language model from this plasmid's Addgene catalogue record and pLannotate feature annotations shown in this document.]
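Description:
pAc5.1B-EGFP-DmUPF1-V5His6_E is a 9.6 kb insect expression plasmid for producing tagged Drosophila melanogaster UPF1 in fly cells. The catalogue lists the backbone as unknown, although the name and the annotated parts point to a pAc5.1-type vector. It is propagated in E. coli through a ColE1/pUC-type origin and selected with ampicillin through the β-lactamase gene and its native promoter. The record describes the plasmid as low copy, even though the annotation tool labels this origin class as high-copy. Short fragments of a tetracycline resistance gene and of SV40 large T antigen are also annotated. These appear to be non-functional backbone remnants rather than working elements.

Expression is driven by the constitutive Drosophila actin 5C (Ac5) promoter. Downstream of it lie an EGFP coding sequence, the Upf1 open reading frame and a V5 epitope tag, followed by an SV40 polyadenylation signal. The order and spacing suggest an N-terminal EGFP fusion to UPF1. The name also indicates a C-terminal V5-His6 tag, but only the V5 element is annotated, and the record does not show whether the insert reads through into these tags.

UPF1 is an RNA-dependent helicase and ATPase that is central to nonsense-mediated mRNA decay, acting with Upf2 and Upf3 in a surveillance complex. The insert carries two non-silent changes, E531G and G995E, relative to the NCBI reference sequence. The stated purpose is simply insect expression of DmUPF1. The EGFP tag would suit localisation, pull-down or NMD studies in Drosophila cultured cells. The depositor sequence may be theoretical rather than fully verified.
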