Addgene plasmid #146165: pAc5.1B-EGFP-DmUPF1-V5His6_E
Purpose: Insect Expression of DmUPF1
Depositing lab: Elisa Izaurralde. Depositing organization: Max Planck Institute for Developmental Biology.
Backbone
  Vector backbone: Unknown
  Vector type: Insect Expression
Growth in bacteria
  Bacterial resistance: Ampicillin, 100 μg/mL
  Growth temperature: 37°C
  Growth strain: DH5alpha
  Copy number: Low Copy
Gene/Insert
  Gene/Insert name: DmUPF1
  Species: D. melanogaster (fly)
  Mutation: two non silent mutations E531G and G995E compared to the sequence given by NCBI: NM_132539.2
  Entrez Gene: Upf1 (a.k.a. Dmel_CG1559, CG1559, Dm-Upf1, DmUpf1, Dmel\CG1559, UPF1, Upf1p, smg-2, upf1)
  Cloning method: Unknown
Terms and licenses: Academic/Nonprofit Terms; Industry Terms: Not Available to Industry
Depositor comments: Plasmids from this collection were made available to the research community and donated after the lab closed. Please note that the sequence provided by the depositing laboratory may be theoretical/predicted or based on Sanger sequencing results. There may be discrepancies between sequencing results obtained by Addgene and the depositor sequence. If an Addgene verified sequence is not available, please contact before placing your order to request that our lab fully sequence the plasmid.
How to cite: pAc5.1B-EGFP-DmUPF1-V5His6_E was a gift from Elisa Izaurralde (Addgene plasmid # 146165 ; http://n2t.net/addgene:146165 ; RRID:Addgene_146165)
